>Addgene plasmid #46320 | pSCT-GAL93-SFPQ | addgene partial sequence | sequence record 66422 | CMV-F 5'-CGCAAATGGGCGGTAGGCGTG-3'
GTGAACCGTCAGATCGCCTGGTAATACGACTCACTATAGGGACGGATCTAAGCTTGAAGCAAGCCTCCTG
AAAGATGAAGCTACTGTCTTCTATCGAACAAGCATGCGATATTTGCCGACTTAAAAAGCTCAAGTGCTCC
AAAGAAAAACCGAAGTGCGCCAAGTGTCTGAAGAACAACTGGGAGTGTCGCTACTCTCCCAAAACCAAAA
GGTCTCCGCTGACTAGGGCACATCTGACAGAAGTGGAATCAAGGCTAGAAAGACTGGAACAGCTATTTCT
ACTGATTTTTCCTCGAGAAGACCTTGACATGATTTTGAAAATGGATTCTTTACAGGATATAAAAGCATTG
TTGGGTACCCCTGCAGGATCAACAAGTTTGTACAAAAAAGCAGGCTTCGAAGGAGATAGAACCATGTCTC
GGGATCGGTTCCGGAGTCGTGGCGGTGGCGGTGGTGGCTTCCACAGGCGTGGAGGAGGCGGCGGCCGCGG
CGGCCTCCACGACTTCCGTTCTCCGCCGCCCGGCATGGGCCTCAATCAGAATCGCGGCCCCATGGGTCCT
GGCCCGGGCCAGAGCGGCCCTAAGCCTCCGATCCCGCCACCGCCTCCA
