>Addgene plasmid #46320 | pSCT-GAL93-SFPQ | addgene partial sequence | sequence record 67176 | V5-Rev 5'-ACCGAGGAGAGGGTTAGGGAT-3'
ACCACTTTGTACAAGAAAGCTGGGTCTTAAAATCGGGGTTTTTTGTTTGGGCCTTCGTACTCTTCTCTCC
CTCTACCATATCCTGCTGGAGTTCCAGGCCCCATTCCTCTAGGACCCTGTCCACCCACAGGCCCCGCACC
TCCCTGCCCAAAGCGCTCAGTACGCATGTCACTTCCCATCATGGAACCACTCATGGTTGCTGGTGGAACG
CCAGGATTAGCTTCATAACCTATGCCACCACCACCTCCTAGAGGTGGAAATTTCTGGCCTCCTGAACCAT
AGGGATCTCCCATGTTCATTGCTCCTCCGCCACCCATTCGCATGTCTCTTTCCCGTGGATCCATGTAGCC
CATTCGGCTGTAACTTTCCTCTCTTTGGCGCCTCATTTGTTCTTCCATCTCACGTTGACGAATCATCATC
TCTTCCTCTCTTCTACGTCGTTCCTCCTCTTGCCTCAATTGCATTTCTTTACGTTTCTGCATTTCTTGAT
TGTGAAGTTCTTCCATGCGTCTTAATTCTTCCTGTCGTCTCATCAGATCTTGGCGCAAAAGATTTGCCTG
ATGTTCATGATAGGCATCTTCCATTTCACTTTCCAATTTGTCTTTTGCATCTTTCATGTTTTTTTCAACT
TGTTCCCTTTGCTGTTTTTCCATTTCATCCAAAGACTTCCATCGCTGAGAATATTCGTACTCAAACGTGC
CATGCTGGGCAAAACGAGGAGGGGTTTCTCTCTCCTTTTGATACATTGGATTCTTCTGGGCAAGTTTTTC
AGGAAGAC
