[The description below was written by a language model from this plasmid's Addgene catalogue record.]
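Description:
pSCT-GAL93-SFPQ is a mammalian expression plasmid of about 7.4 kb, made by Gateway recombination of the human SFPQ coding sequence into the destination vector pSCT-GAL93-DEST. It is propagated in E. coli as a high-copy plasmid under ampicillin selection. The record does not state the bacterial origin of replication, and it lists no marker for selection in mammalian cells. No feature table is provided, so the exact order and boundaries of the elements cannot be confirmed.

The insert is SFPQ (splicing factor proline/glutamine rich, also known as PSF), a member of the DBHS family of nuclear RNA- and DNA-binding proteins. It is expressed from the CMV promoter, a strong constitutive promoter suited to transient transfection of cultured mammalian cells. The backbone name suggests that the Gateway cassette sits in frame with a GAL4 DNA-binding domain fragment, which would give a GAL4–SFPQ fusion, but the record does not list this fusion partner, so it should be treated as an inference. The depositor notes that a stop codon precedes the vector-encoded His tag, so the expressed protein does not carry that tag at its C terminus.

The associated publication examines the distinct roles of DBHS family members in the circadian transcriptional feedback loop. The construct fits experiments that overexpress SFPQ in mammalian cells. If the GAL4 fusion is present, it could also tether SFPQ to a GAL4-responsive reporter to test its effect on transcription. The record does not describe the specific assay.
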