Addgene plasmid #46320: pSCT-GAL93-SFPQ
Depositing lab: Steven Brown. Depositing organization: University of Zurich. Publication: Distinct roles of DBHS family members in the circadian transcriptional feedback loop. Kowalska E, Ripperger JA, Muheim C, Maier B, Kurihara Y, Fox AH, Kramer A, Brown SA. Mol Cell Biol. 2012 Nov;32(22):4585-94. doi: 10.1128/MCB.00334-12. Epub 2012 Sep 10. PubMed 22966205.
Backbone
  Vector backbone: pSCT-GAL93-DEST
  Backbone manufacturer: Brown lab (Addgene plasmid 46339)
  Total vector size (bp): 7409
  Vector type: Mammalian Expression
Growth in bacteria
  Bacterial resistance: Ampicillin, 100 μg/mL
  Growth temperature: 37°C
  Growth strain: DH5alpha
  Copy number: High Copy
Gene/Insert
  Gene/Insert name: SFPQ (alt names: splicing factor proline/glutamine rich (polypyrimidine tract binding protein associated); PSF; REP1)
  Species: H. sapiens (human)
  GenBank ID: NM_005066.2
  Entrez Gene: SFPQ (a.k.a. POMP100, PPP1R140, PSF)
  Promoter: CMV
  Cloning method: Gateway Cloning
  Sequencing primers: 5′ CMV-F
Terms and licenses: Academic/Nonprofit Terms; Industry Terms: Not Available to Industry
Depositor comments: There is a stop codon before HIS tag in the vector.
How to cite: pSCT-GAL93-SFPQ was a gift from Steven Brown (Addgene plasmid # 46320 ; http://n2t.net/addgene:46320 ; RRID:Addgene_46320)
